Addgene plasmid #197053: yWL229 MCP-GFP-eRF3
Purpose: pUBC-NLS-HA-2xMCP-1xGFP-eRF3
Depositing lab: Robert Singer. Depositing organization: Albert Einstein College of Medicine. Publication: An improved imaging system that corrects MS2-induced RNA destabilization. Li W, Maekiniemi A, Sato H, Osman C, Singer RH. Nat Methods. 2022 Dec;19(12):1558-1562. doi: 10.1038/s41592-022-01658-1. Epub 2022 Nov 10. PubMed 36357695.
Backbone
  Vector backbone: pUbC
  Vector type: Mammalian Expression, Lentiviral
Growth in bacteria
  Bacterial resistance: Ampicillin, 100 μg/mL
  Growth temperature: 37°C
  Growth strain: NEB Stable
  Copy number: Unknown
Gene/Insert
  Gene/Insert name: pubc-nls-ha-MCP-GFP-eRF3
  Species: H. sapiens (human)
  Promoter: ubc
  Cloning method: Restriction Enzyme; 5′ cloning site SpeI (not destroyed); 3′ cloning site ClaI (not destroyed)
  Sequencing primers: 5′ ubc; 3′ WPRE
Terms and licenses: Academic/Nonprofit Terms; Industry Terms: Not Available to Industry
How to cite: yWL229 MCP-GFP-eRF3 was a gift from Robert Singer (Addgene plasmid # 197053 ; http://n2t.net/addgene:197053 ; RRID:Addgene_197053)
