[The description below was written by a language model from this plasmid's Addgene catalogue record and pLannotate feature annotations shown in this document.]
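Description:
yWL229 MCP-GFP-eRF3 is a 9.3 kb HIV-1-derived lentiviral transfer plasmid on the pUbC backbone, intended for expression in mammalian cells by transfection or by packaging into lentiviral particles. It is maintained in E. coli through a high-copy ColE1/pUC-type origin and an ampicillin resistance gene (β-lactamase) with its own promoter. No mammalian selection marker is annotated, so transduced cells would be identified by GFP fluorescence. The viral portion contains a truncated 5' LTR, the Ψ packaging signal with an adjoining gag fragment, the Rev response element for Rev-dependent nuclear export of the genomic RNA, the cPPT/CTS element, and a ΔU3 self-inactivating 3' LTR that silences LTR-driven transcription after integration. Small lac, SV40 and nef fragments elsewhere in the table appear to be backbone remnants.

Between the cPPT and the 3' LTR, the human ubiquitin C promoter drives a single fusion protein, described in the record as NLS-HA-2xMCP-1xGFP-eRF3. The feature table shows MS2 coat protein sequences consistent with a tandem dimer, followed by EGFP and then human GSPT1 (eRF3A), a translation termination factor. The NLS and HA tag are stated in the catalogue entry but are not separately annotated. A WPRE downstream of the coding region enhances transcript expression. MCP binds MS2 stem-loops engineered into a target RNA, so the GFP fusion labels such transcripts for live-cell imaging. The associated publication concerns an improved imaging system that corrects MS2-induced RNA destabilization, which suggests that tethering eRF3 to the tagged RNA is part of that correction, although the record does not spell out the mechanism.
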