Features (pLannotate 1.2.2; 26 found; start..end, strand, type, name):
    377..634     +  LTR            5' LTR (truncated): truncated 5' long terminal repeat (LTR) from HIV-1
    681..806     +  misc_feature   HIV-1 Ψ: packaging signal of human immunodeficiency virus type 1
    790..1128    +  CDS            HIV-1 gag (fragment): gag protein from human immunodeficiency virus 1; gag
   1303..1536    +  misc_feature   RRE: The Rev response element (RRE) of HIV-1 allows for Rev-dependent mRNA export from the nucleus to the cytoplasm.
   1913..2013    +  CDS            Rev (fragment): human immunodeficiency virus 1 (HIV-1) Rev protein; rev; enhances nuclear export of unspliced and incompletely spliced viral mRNAs
   2058..2175    +  misc_feature   cPPT/CTS: central polypurine tract and central termination sequence of HIV-1
   2218..2616    +  promoter       UbC promoter: human ubiquitin C promoter
   2726..2924    +  CDS            MS2 (fragment): bacteriophage MS2 coat protein binds to a specific stem-loop structure in the viral RNA (Peabody, 1993)
   2930..3073    +  CDS            MS2 (fragment): bacteriophage MS2 coat protein binds to a specific stem-loop structure in the viral RNA (Peabody, 1993)
   3077..3427    +  CDS            CAPSD_BPMS2 (fragment): Experimental evidence at protein level: Swiss-Prot protein existence level 1. Acts as a translational repressor of viral replicase synthesis late in infection. This latter function is the result of capsid protein interaction with an RNA hairpin which contains the replicase ribosome-binding site. From Escherichia phage MS2 (Bacteriophage MS2).
   3449..4165    +  CDS            EGFP: EGFP is a basic (constitutively fluorescent) green fluorescent protein published in 1996, derived from Aequorea victoria. It is reported to be a rapidly-maturing weak dimer with moderate acid sensitivity.
   4181..5677    +  CDS            GSPT1: ERF3A_HUMAN - Also known as ERF3A. Experimental evidence at protein level: Swiss-Prot protein existence level 1. Involved in translation termination in response to the termination codons UAA, UAG and UGA (By similarity). Stimulates the activity of ETF1 (By similarity). Involved in regulation of mammalian cell growth (PubMed:2511002). Component of the transient SURF complex which recruits UPF1 to stalled ribosomes in the context of nonsense- mediated decay (NMD) of mRNAs containing premature stop codons (PubMed:24486019). Required for SHFL-mediated translation termination which inhibits program
   5694..6282    +  misc_feature   WPRE: woodchuck hepatitis virus posttranscriptional regulatory element
   6290..6355    +  CDS            nef (fragment): NEF_HV1Z2 - Experimental evidence at protein level: Swiss-Prot protein existence level 1. Extracellular Nef protein targets CD4(+) T-lymphocytes for apoptosis by interacting with CXCR4 surface receptors. From Human immunodeficiency virus type 1 group M subtype D (isolate Z2/CDC-Z34) (HIV-1).
   6357..6590    +  LTR            3' LTR (ΔU3): self-inactivating 3' long terminal repeat (LTR) from HIV-1
   6795..6899    +  promoter       AmpR promoter: bla
   6900..7760    +  CDS            AmpR: β-lactamase; bla; confers resistance to ampicillin, carbenicillin, and related antibiotics
   7931..8519    +  rep_origin     ori: high-copy-number ColE1/pMB1/pBR322/pUC origin of replication
   8702..8756    +  CDS            lacI (fragment): lac repressor; lacI; The lac repressor binds to the lac operator to inhibit transcription in E. coli. This inhibition can be relieved by adding lactose or isopropyl-β-D-thiogalactopyranoside (IPTG).
   8762..8855    +  rep_origin     SV40 ori (fragment): SV40 origin of replication
   8880..8917    +  CDS            lacI (fragment): lac repressor; lacI; The lac repressor binds to the lac operator to inhibit transcription in E. coli. This inhibition can be relieved by adding lactose or isopropyl-β-D-thiogalactopyranoside (IPTG).
   8930..8951    +  protein_bind   CAP binding site: CAP binding activates transcription in the presence of cAMP. E. coli catabolite activator protein
   8966..8996    +  promoter       lac promoter: promoter for the E. coli lac operon
   9004..9020    +  protein_bind   lac operator: The lac repressor binds to the lac operator to inhibit transcription in E. coli. This inhibition can be relieved by adding lactose or isopropyl-β-D-thiogalactopyranoside (IPTG). lac repressor encoded by lacI
   9054..9137    +  polyA_signal   SV40 poly(A) signal (fragment): SV40 polyadenylation signal
   9304..329     +  CDS            nef (fragment) (across the origin): NEF_HV1BR - Experimental evidence at protein level: Swiss-Prot protein existence level 1. Extracellular Nef protein targets CD4(+) T-lymphocytes for apoptosis by interacting with CXCR4 surface receptors (PubMed:14990729). From Human immunodeficiency virus type 1 group M subtype B (isolate BRU/LAI) (HIV-1).
>Addgene plasmid #197053 | yWL229 MCP-GFP-eRF3 | addgene full sequence | sequence record 386970 | Addgene NGS Result
TGGAAGGGCTAATTCACTCCCAAAGAAGACAAGATATCCTTGATCTGTGGATCTACCACACACAAGGCTA
CTTCCCTGATTAGCAGAACTACACACCAGGGCCAGGGGTCAGATATCCACTGACCTTTGGATGGTGCTAC
AAGCTAGTACCAGTTGAGCCAGATAAGGTAGAAGAGGCCAATAAAGGAGAGAACACCAGCTTGTTACACC
CTGTGAGCCTGCATGGGATGGATGACCCGGAGAGAGAAGTGTTAGAGTGGAGGTTTGACAGCCGCCTAGC
ATTTCATCACGTGGCCCGAGAGCTGCATCCGGAGTACTTCAAGAACTGCTGATATCGAGCTTGCTACAAG
GGACTTTCCGCTGGGGACTTTCCAGGGAGGCGTGGCCTGGGCGGGACTGGGGAGTGGCGAGCCCTCAGAT
CCTGCATATAAGCAGCTGCTTTTTGCCTGTACTGGGTCTCTCTGGTTAGACCAGATCTGAGCCTGGGAGC
TCTCTGGCTAACTAGGGAACCCACTGCTTAAGCCTCAATAAAGCTTGCCTTGAGTGCTTCAAGTAGTGTG
TGCCCGTCTGTTGTGTGACTCTGGTAACTAGAGATCCCTCAGACCCTTTTAGTCAGTGTGGAAAATCTCT
AGCAGTGGCGCCCGAACAGGGACTTGAAAGCGAAAGGGAAACCAGAGGAGCTCTCTCGACGCAGGACTCG
GCTTGCTGAAGCGCGCACGGCAAGAGGCGAGGGGCGGCGACTGGTGAGTACGCCAAAAATTTTGACTAGC
GGAGGCTAGAAGGAGAGAGATGGGTGCGAGAGCGTCAGTATTAAGCGGGGGAGAATTAGATCGCGATGGG
AAAAAATTCGGTTAAGGCCAGGGGGAAAGAAAAAATATAAATTAAAACATATAGTATGGGCAAGCAGGGA
GCTAGAACGATTCGCAGTTAATCCTGGCCTGTTAGAAACATCAGAAGGCTGTAGACAAATACTGGGACAG
CTACAACCATCCCTTCAGACAGGATCAGAAGAACTTAGATCATTATATAATACAGTAGCAACCCTCTATT
GTGTGCATCAAAGGATAGAGATAAAAGACACCAAGGAAGCTTTAGACAAGATAGAGGAAGAGCAAAACAA
AAGTAAGACCACCGCACAGCAAGCGGCCGGCCGCTGATCTTCAGACCTGGAGGAGGAGATATGAGGGACA
ATTGGAGAAGTGAATTATATAAATATAAAGTAGTAAAAATTGAACCATTAGGAGTAGCACCCACCAAGGC
AAAGAGAAGAGTGGTGCAGAGAGAAAAAAGAGCAGTGGGAATAGGAGCTTTGTTCCTTGGGTTCTTGGGA
GCAGCAGGAAGCACTATGGGCGCAGCGTCAATGACGCTGACGGTACAGGCCAGACAATTATTGTCTGGTA
TAGTGCAGCAGCAGAACAATTTGCTGAGGGCTATTGAGGCGCAACAGCATCTGTTGCAACTCACAGTCTG
GGGCATCAAGCAGCTCCAGGCAAGAATCCTGGCTGTGGAAAGATACCTAAAGGATCAACAGCTCCTGGGG
ATTTGGGGTTGCTCTGGAAAACTCATTTGCACCACTGCTGTGCCTTGGAATGCTAGTTGGAGTAATAAAT
CTCTGGAACAGATTTGGAATCACACGACCTGGATGGAGTGGGACAGAGAAATTAACAATTACACAAGCTT
AATACACTCCTTAATTGAAGAATCGCAAAACCAGCAAGAAAAGAATGAACAAGAATTATTGGAATTAGAT
AAATGGGCAAGTTTGTGGAATTGGTTTAACATAACAAATTGGCTGTGGTATATAAAATTATTCATAATGA
TAGTAGGAGGCTTGGTAGGTTTAAGAATAGTTTTTGCTGTACTTTCTATAGTGAATAGAGTTAGGCAGGG
ATATTCACCATTATCGTTTCAGACCCACCTCCCAACCCCGAGGGGACCCGACAGGCCCGAAGGAATAGAA
GAAGAAGGTGGAGAGAGAGACAGAGACAGATCCATTCGATTAGTGAACGGATCTCGACGGTATCGCCGAA
TTCACAAATGGCAGTATTCATCCACAATTTTAAAAGAAAAGGGGGGATTGGGGGGTACAGTGCAGGGGAA
AGAATAGTAGACATAATAGCAACAGACATACAAACTAAAGAATTACAAAAACAAATTACAAAAATTCAAA
ATTTTCGGGTTTATTACAGGGACAGCAGAGATCCAGTTTGGACTAGTGGCCTCCGCGCCGGGTTTTGGCG
CCTCCCGCGGGCGCCCCCCTCCTCACGGCGAGCGCTGCCACGTCAGACGAAGGGCGCAGCGAGCGTCCTG
ATCCTTCCGCCCGGACGCTCAGGACAGCGGCCCGCTGCTCATAAGACTCGGCCTTAGAACCCCAGTATCA
GCAGAAGGACATTTTAGGACGGGACTTGGGTGACTCTAGGGCACTGGTTTTCTTTCCAGAGAGCGGAACA
GGCGAGGAAAAGTAGTCCCTTCTCGGCGATTCTGCGGAGGGATCTCCGTGGGGCGGTGAACGCCGATGAT
TATATAAGGACGCGCCGGGTGTGGCACAGCTAGTTCCGTCGCAGCCGGGATTTGGGTCGCGGTTCTTGTT
TGTGGATCGCTGTGATCGTCACTTGGCGGCCGCGCCACCATGGGCCCAAAAAAGAAAAGAAAAGTTGGCT
ACCCCTACGACGTGCCCGACTACGCCCTGGAAGTTCTGTTCCAGGGGCCCCTGTTATTAATTAACGCTTC
TAACTTTACTCAGTTCGTTCTCGTCGACAATGGCGGAACTGGCGACGTGACTGTCGCCCCAAGCAACTTC
GCTAACGGGATCGCTGAATGGATCAGCTCTAACTCGCGTTCACAGGCTTACAAAGTAACCTGTAGCGTTC
GTCAGAGCTCTGCGCAGAATCGCAAATACACCATCAAAGTCGAGGTGCCTAAAGGCGCCTGGCGTTCGTA
CTTAAATATGGAACTAACCATTCCAATTTTCGCCACGAATTCCGACTGCGAGCTTATTGTTAAGGCAATG
CAAGGTCTCCTAAAAGATGGAAACCCGATTCCCTCAGCAATCGCAGCAAACTCCGGCATCTACGCCATGG
CCAGCAACTTCACCCAGTTCGTGCTGGTGGACAACGGCGGCACCGGCGACGTGACCGTGGCCCCCAGCAA
CTTCGCCAACGGCATCGCCGAGTGGATCAGCAGCAACAGCAGAAGCCAGGCCTACAAGGTGACCTGCAGC
GTGAGACAGAGCAGCGCCCAGAACAGAAAGTACACCATCAAGGTGGAGGTGCCCAAGGGCGCCTGGAGAA
GCTACCTGAACATGGAGCTGACCATCCCCATCTTCGCCACCAACAGCGACTGCGAGCTGATCGTGAAGGC
CATGCAGGGCCTGCTGAAGGACGGCAACCCCATCCCCAGCGCCATCGCCGCCAACAGCGGCATCTACGCC
GACCCACCGGTCGCCACCATGGTGAGCAAGGGCGAGGAGCTGTTCACCGGGGTGGTGCCCATCCTGGTCG
AGCTGGACGGCGACGTAAACGGCCACAAGTTCAGCGTGTCCGGCGAGGGCGAGGGCGATGCCACCTACGG
CAAGCTGACCCTGAAGTTCATCTGCACCACCGGCAAGCTGCCCGTGCCCTGGCCCACCCTCGTGACCACC
CTGACCTACGGCGTGCAGTGCTTCAGCCGCTACCCCGACCACATGAAGCAGCACGACTTCTTCAAGTCCG
CCATGCCCGAAGGCTACGTCCAGGAGCGCACCATCTTCTTCAAGGACGACGGCAACTACAAGACCCGCGC
CGAGGTGAAGTTCGAGGGCGACACCCTGGTGAACCGCATCGAGCTGAAGGGCATCGACTTCAAGGAGGAC
GGCAACATCCTGGGGCACAAGCTGGAGTACAACTACAACAGCCACAACGTCTATATCATGGCCGACAAGC
AGAAGAACGGCATCAAGGTGAACTTCAAGATCCGCCACAACATCGAGGACGGCAGCGTGCAGCTCGCCGA
CCACTACCAGCAGAACACCCCCATCGGCGACGGCCCCGTGCTGCTGCCCGACAACCACTACCTGAGCACC
CAGTCCGCCCTGAGCAAAGACCCCAACGAGAAGCGCGATCACATGGTCCTGCTGGAGTTCGTGACCGCCG
CCGGGATCACTCTCGGCATGGACGAGCTGTACAAGGGCACAGGTGCATGCATGGAACTTTCAGAACCTGT
TGTAGAAAATGGAGAGACAGAAATGTCCCCAGAAGAATCATGGGAGCACAAAGAAGAAATAAGTGAAGCG
GAGCCAGGGGGTGGTTCCTCAGGAGATGGAAGGCCACCAGAGGAAAGCACCCAAGAAATGATGGAGGAGG
AGGAAGAAATACCGAAACCTAAGTCAGCGGTGGCACCACCAGGTGCTCCCAAGAAGGAACATGTAAATGT
AGTGTTCATCGGACATGTTGATGCAGGCAAGTCAACCATTGGAGGACAAATAATGTATTTGACTGGAATG
GTCGACAAAAGGACACTTGAGAAGTATGAACGAGAAGCTAAAGAAAAAAACAGAGAAACTTGGTACTTGT
CTTGGGCCTTAGACACGAATCAGGAAGAACGAGACAAGGGCAAAACCGTGGAGGTGGGTCGTGCCTATTT
TGAAACGGAAAAGAAGCATTTTACAATTCTAGATGCTCCTGGCCATAAGAGTTTTGTCCCAAATATGATT
GGTGGTGCCTCTCAAGCTGACTTGGCTGTACTGGTAATCTCAGCCAGGAAAGGAGAGTTTGAAACTGGAT
TTGAAAAAGGAGGACAGACAAGAGAACATGCAATGTTGGCAAAGACAGCAGGTGTCAAACACTTAATTGT
GCTTATTAATAAGATGGATGATCCAACGGTAAACTGGAGCAACGAGAGATATGAAGAATGTAAAGAGAAA
CTAGTACCATTTTTGAAAAAAGTTGGCTTCAATCCCAAAAAGGACATTCATTTTATGCCGTGCTCAGGAC
TGACAGGAGCGAATCTTAAAGAACAATCAGATTTCTGTCCTTGGTACATTGGCTTACCATTTATTCCATA
TCTGGATAATTTGCCAAACTTCAATAGATCAGTTGATGGACCAATCAGGCTGCCAATTGTCGATAAGTAC
AAGGATATGGGGACTGTGGTCCTGGGAAAGCTGGAATCTGGATCTATTTGTAAAGGCCAGCAGCTTGTAA
TGATGCCAAATAAGCACAACGTGGAAGTTCTTGGAATACTTTCTGATGATGTAGAAACGGACTCTGTAGC
TCCAGGTGAAAACCTCAAAATCAGACTGAAAGGAATTGAAGAGGAAGAGATTCTTCCAGGATTCATCCTT
TGTGATCTTAATAATCTTTGTCATTCTGGACGCACATTTGATGCTCAGATAGTGATTATAGAGCACAAGT
CCATCATCTGCCCAGGGTATAATGCGGTGCTGCATATTCATACCTGTATCGAAGAAGTCGAAATAACAGC
CTTAATCTGCTTGGTAGACAAGAAATCAGGAGAGAAAAGTAAGACTCGACCCCGTTTTGTAAAACAAGAT
CAAGTATGCATTGCGCGTTTAAGGACAGCAGGAACCATCTGCCTGGAGACCTTTAAGGACTTCCCTCAGA
TGGGACGTTTTACCTTAAGAGATGAGGGTAAGACCATTGCAATTGGAAAAGTTCTGAAACTGGTTCCAGA
GAAAGACTAAATCGATAGATCCTAATCAACCTCTGGATTACAAAATTTGTGAAAGATTGACTGGTATTCT
TAACTATGTTGCTCCTTTTACGCTATGTGGATACGCTGCTTTAATGCCTTTGTATCATGCTATTGCTTCC
CGTATGGCTTTCATTTTCTCCTCCTTGTATAAATCCTGGTTGCTGTCTCTTTATGAGGAGTTGTGGCCCG
TTGTCAGGCAACGTGGCGTGGTGTGCACTGTGTTTGCTGACGCAACCCCCACTGGTTGGGGCATTGCCAC
CACCTGTCAGCTCCTTTCCGGGACTTTCGCTTTCCCCCTCCCTATTGCCACGGCGGAACTCATCGCCGCC
TGCCTTGCCCGCTGCTGGACAGGGGCTCGGCTGTTGGGCACTGACAATTCCGTGGTGTTGTCGGGGAAAT
CATCGTCCTTTCCTTGGCTGCTCGCCTGTGTTGCCACCTGGATTCTGCGCGGGACGTCCTTCTGCTACGT
CCCTTCGGCCCTCAATCCAGCGGACCTTCCTTCCCGCGGCCTGCTGCCGGCTCTGCGGCCTCTTCCGCGT
CTTCGCCTTCGCCCTCAGACGAGTCGGATCTCCCTTTGGGCCGCCTCCCCGCCTGAGATCCTTTAAGACC
AATGACTTACAAGGCAGCTGTAGATCTTAGCCACTTTTTAAAAGAAAAGGGGGGACTGGAAGGGCTAATT
CACTCCCAACGAAGACAAGATCTGCTTTTTGCTTGTACTGGGTCTCTCTGGTTAGACCAGATCTGAGCCT
GGGAGCTCTCTGGCTAACTAGGGAACCCACTGCTTAAGCCTCAATAAAGCTTGCCTTGAGTGCTTCAAGT
AGTGTGTGCCCGTCTGTTGTGTGACTCTGGTAACTAGAGATCCCTCAGACCCTTTTAGTCAGTGTGGAAA
ATCTCTAGCAGTAGTAGTTCATGTCATCTTATTATTCAGTATTTATAACTTGCAAAGAAATGAATATCAG
AGAGTGAGAGGCCCGGGTTAATTAAGGAAAGGGCTAGATCATTCTTGAAGACGAAAGGGCCTCGTGATAC
GCCTATTTTTATAGGTTAATGTCATGATAATAATGGTTTCTTAGACGTCAGGTGGCACTTTTCGGGGAAA
TGTGCGCGGAACCCCTATTTGTTTATTTTTCTAAATACATTCAAATATGTATCCGCTCATGAGACAATAA
CCCTGATAAATGCTTCAATAATATTGAAAAAGGAAGAGTATGAGTATTCAACATTTCCGTGTCGCCCTTA
TTCCCTTTTTTGCGGCATTTTGCCTTCCTGTTTTTGCTCACCCAGAAACGCTGGTGAAAGTAAAAGATGC
TGAAGATCAGTTGGGTGCACGAGTGGGTTACATCGAACTGGATCTCAACAGCGGTAAGATCCTTGAGAGT
TTTCGCCCCGAAGAACGTTTTCCAATGATGAGCACTTTTAAAGTTCTGCTATGTGGCGCGGTATTATCCC
GTGTTGACGCCGGGCAAGAGCAACTCGGTCGCCGCATACACTATTCTCAGAATGACTTGGTTGAGTACTC
ACCAGTCACAGAAAAGCATCTTACGGATGGCATGACAGTAAGAGAATTATGCAGTGCTGCCATAACCATG
AGTGATAACACTGCGGCCAACTTACTTCTGACAACGATCGGAGGACCGAAGGAGCTAACCGCTTTTTTGC
ACAACATGGGGGATCATGTAACTCGCCTTGATCGTTGGGAACCGGAGCTGAATGAAGCCATACCAAACGA
CGAGCGTGACACCACGATGCCTGTAGCAATGGCAACAACGTTGCGCAAACTATTAACTGGCGAACTACTT
ACTCTAGCTTCCCGGCAACAATTAATAGACTGGATGGAGGCGGATAAAGTTGCAGGACCACTTCTGCGCT
CGGCCCTTCCGGCTGGCTGGTTTATTGCTGATAAATCTGGAGCCGGTGAGCGTGGGTCTCGCGGTATCAT
TGCAGCACTGGGGCCAGATGGTAAGCCCTCCCGTATCGTAGTTATCTACACGACGGGGAGTCAGGCAACT
ATGGATGAACGAAATAGACAGATCGCTGAGATAGGTGCCTCACTGATTAAGCATTGGTAACTGTCAGACC
AAGTTTACTCATATATACTTTAGATTGATTTAAAACTTCATTTTTAATTTAAAAGGATCTAGGTGAAGAT
CCTTTTTGATAATCTCATGACCAAAATCCCTTAACGTGAGTTTTCGTTCCACTGAGCGTCAGACCCCGTA
GAAAAGATCAAAGGATCTTCTTGAGATCCTTTTTTTCTGCGCGTAATCTGCTGCTTGCAAACAAAAAAAC
CACCGCTACCAGCGGTGGTTTGTTTGCCGGATCAAGAGCTACCAACTCTTTTTCCGAAGGTAACTGGCTT
CAGCAGAGCGCAGATACCAAATACTGTTCTTCTAGTGTAGCCGTAGTTAGGCCACCACTTCAAGAACTCT
GTAGCACCGCCTACATACCTCGCTCTGCTAATCCTGTTACCAGTGGCTGCTGCCAGTGGCGATAAGTCGT
GTCTTACCGGGTTGGACTCAAGACGATAGTTACCGGATAAGGCGCAGCGGTCGGGCTGAACGGGGGGTTC
GTGCACACAGCCCAGCTTGGAGCGAACGACCTACACCGAACTGAGATACCTACAGCGTGAGCTATGAGAA
AGCGCCACGCTTCCCGAAGGGAGAAAGGCGGACAGGTATCCGGTAAGCGGCAGGGTCGGAACAGGAGAGC
GCACGAGGGAGCTTCCAGGGGGAAACGCCTGGTATCTTTATAGTCCTGTCGGGTTTCGCCACCTCTGACT
TGAGCGTCGATTTTTGTGATGCTCGTCAGGGGGGCGGAGCCTATGGAAAAACGCCAGCAACGCGGCCTTT
TTACGGTTCCTGGCCTTTTGCTGGCCTTTTGCTCACATGTTCTTTCCTGCGTTATCCCCTGATTCTGTGG
ATAACCGTATTACCGCCTTTGAGTGAGCTGATACCGCTCGCCGCAGCCGAACGACCGAGCGCAGCGAGTC
AGTGAGCGAGGAAGCGGAAGAGCGCCCAATACGCAAACCGCCTCTCCCCGCGCGTTGGCCGATTCATTAA
TGCAGCAAGCTCATGGCTGACTAATTTTTTTTATTTATGCAGAGGCCGAGGCCGCCTCGGCCTCTGAGCT
ATTCCAGAAGTAGTGAGGAGGCTTTTTTGGAGGCCTAGGCTTTTGCAAAAAGCTCCCCGTGGCACGACAG
GTTTCCCGACTGGAAAGCGGGCAGTGAGCGCAACGCAATTAATGTGAGTTAGCTCACTCATTAGGCACCC
CAGGCTTTACACTTTATGCTTCCGGCTCGTATGTTGTGTGGAATTGTGAGCGGATAACAATTTCACACAG
GAAACAGCTATGACATGATTACGAATTTCACAAATAAAGCATTTTTTTCACTGCATTCTAGTTGTGGTTT
GTCCAAACTCATCAATGTATCTTATCATGTCTGGATCAACTGGATAACTCAAGCTAACCAAAATCATCCC
AAACTTCCCACCCCATACCCTATTACCACTGCCAATTACCTGTGGTTTCATTTACTCTAAACCTGTGATT
CCTCTGAATTATTTTCATTTTAAAGAAATTGTATTTGTTAAATATGTACTACAAACTTAGTAGT
